>Addgene plasmid #240673 | pG20_mCherry_TEV_mVenus_FG | addgene full sequence | sequence record 491244 | Addgene NGS Result
AGCTCTCATCAACCGTGGCTCCCTCACTTTCTGGCTGGATGATGGGGCGATTCAGGCGATCCCCATCCAA
CAGCCCGCCGTCGAGCGGGCTTTTTTATCCCCGGAAGCCTGTGGATAGAGGGTAGTTATCCACGTGAAAC
CGCTAATGCCCCGCAAAGCCTTGATTCACGGGGCTTTCCGGCCCGCTCCAAAAACTATCCACGTGAAATC
GCTAATCAGGGTACGTGAAATCGCTAATCGGAGTACGTGAAATCGCTAATAAGGTCACGTGAAATCGCTA
ATCAAAAAGGCACGTGAGAACGCTAATAGCCCTTTCAGATCAACAGCTTGCAAACACCCCTCGCTCCGGC
AAGTAGTTACAGCAAGTAGTATGTTCAATTAGCTTTTCAATTATGAATATATATATCAATTATTGGTCGC
CCTTGGCTTGTGGACAATGCGCTACGCGCACCGGCTCCGCCCGTGGACAACCGCAAGCGGTTGCCCACCG
TCGAGCGCCTTTGCCCACAACCCGGCGGCCGGCCGCAACAGATCGTTTTATAAATTTTTTTTTTTGAAAA
AGAAAAAGCCCGAAAGGCGGCAACCTCTCGGGCTTCTGGATTTCCGATCCCCGGAATTAGATCTTGGCAG
GATATATTGTGGTGTAACGTTATCACTAAATGGAGCAACCTACTGTTTTTGAAGTTTGGGTTGCCATGTA
ATCACTTGCAATAAATATATGTACTAATGACTGCATCGGCTTGCGTGTCTAAATTTGTAGCTTATTGAAA
ACTTTTTGTGGTTAAAGACGAATCCAGTTAACTAACATAAGTTTAACAAAACAAGACCTTTTCCATATAT
AGACCACCGTTACCAACTTACAAAGAAGCCAAATAAAGTACAACACAACACTTGCAAGTTACAAAAAGAG
AGGAAAAAAAACATGGTACCATTTGACAACATATAGAAACACACATAAACATTACTTATAACAAAAAGAT
TCAAACTCGGCTTTTATTATCTCCCCCTGATCAAATTCTAAACACTTTATTCCTCATAAACTAACTCCCC
GACATTGGAGTTATTGGACTATGACGATGACATCAGTGGGGTAAGCTCACTTGTACAGCTCGTCCATGCC
GAGAGTGATCCCGGCGGCGGTCACGAACTCCAGCAGGACCATGTGATCGCGCTTCTCGTTGGGGTCTTTG
CTCAGGGCGGACTGGGTGCTCAGGTAGTGGTTGTCGGGCAGCAGCACGGGGCCGTCGCCGATGGGGGTGT
TCTGCTGGTAGTGGTCGGCGAGCTGCACGCTGCCGTCCTCGATGTTGTGGCGGATCTTGAAGTTCACCTT
GATGCCGTTCTTCTGCTTGTCGGCCATGATATAGACGTTGTGGCTGTTGTAGTTGTACTCCAGCTTGTGC
CCCAGGATGTTGCCGTCCTCCTTGAAGTCGATGCCCTTCAGCTCGATGCGGTTCACCAGGGTGTCGCCCT
CGAACTTCACCTCGGCGCGGGTCTTGTAGTTGCCGTCGTCCTTGAAGAAGATGGTGCGCTCCTGGACGTA
GCCTTCGGGCATGGCGGACTTGAAGAAGTCGTGCTGCTTCATGTGGTCGGGGTAGCGGCTGAAGCACTGC
ACGCCGTAGGTCAGGGTGGTCACGAGGGTGGGCCAGGGCACGGGCAGCTTGCCGGTGGTGCAGATGAACT
TCAGGGTCAGCTTGCCGTAGGTGGCATCGCCCTCGCCCTCGCCGGACACGCTGAACTTGTGGCCGTTTAC
GTCGCCGTCCAGCTCGACCAGGATGGGCACCACCCCGGTGAACAGCTCCTCGCCCTTGCTCACCATAGTA
GTGTGCTGGCCACCACGAGTACGGTCACGGTCATGTTCCCCACCAGTATGTTGCTGTCCGTAGTACTGAG
CTCTGTCTTTCAGATCCTGAGCTTTGCTTCCCAACTTCATCCTTGCACTGTCCAACTTGTCTGATCCCTG
TGGGTGCTCTCCCGTTGCGTACCTATTCACAATCAATAGGTATCATACCAAGCATTTTACCTATATAGAT
GATATACACAGACACATTCAAGCTAGCTAGGTCAAATTTCGTATTTAGTTAACCAAATGTTCCCTAGAAT
TTGCAATTTCTTATTGTTACATTTGTTATTCGACCAAAAAAATTGATCCAAAGCTACTGGCTCAACACAT
GCATGCACATATTGCACAAAATTATGAAGTAAGATGATAAATGTGTGCTTACTTGTAAATCCAAGAGAAA
ACGGTTATAGCGGCAATGCCAAACCCTCCAGAGGAAAGAAAACCGGTGATGAGGAGTGCAACTGTGATGA
GAGCCGGGACAAGGATTGGGCTGAAGATAACGAGCAGAGGTGTTGCAACAGTCAAAGCTATGACAGTTCC
AACAAGGGTAAGGCTGGAGAGAACAAGGAGGGAACCACCAGCTGTGACAGCAGTTGCAGCTTTAGCAATC
TGCCTAGACTTGGAGTAGTCAGATCCTCGTCCGGACATCTGGTACTGGTCACGATCTCGGCCCATCATCG
GGTACTGATCTCTGCCGATGATATCGTGATGGGTTCCTCTAGCTGTATCCGCCATTTTTTTGTTCTTGTT
TACTAGAGAGAATGAGATTTTGAATGAGAGATTGATCAAAAAGATGTGTATATATTTTGGAAGAGGTAGG
AGTGTTTGTTAGATATATTAAGAAAGGAGACGAGAAGTCACGTGTCAATGGAGACATCATGCAATTGTAG
GCCACGTGTTAATGGCGTCACCATGCAGCCGCTGCATGTGTTAACGAGAGGAGTCTATTCAAAGACACGT
TTGTTTTTTGCCTAGCTCAGAATGTGGCGTTGGCATCGAACCGAAACATAAAACGCAAAACGAACCTTTG
GGCTCGTCAGTATGGGTTTGGGCCTTCAATAGATTCCTTCTATACGGCCCACATATCCACTATTGGCAAC
AAAATTAGAAAAATTTAGGATTTAGTTTTAAAATTTGTTCCGCGACATTATAAAGCTTCGACGAGTCAGT
AATAAACGGCGTCAAAGTGGTTGCAGCCGGCACACACGAGTCGTGTTTATCAACTCAAAGCACAAATACT
TTTCCTCAACCTAAAAATAAGGCAATTAGCCAAAAACAACTTTGCGTGTAAACAACGCTCAATACACGTG
TCATTTTATTATTAGCTATTGCTTCACCGCCTTAGCTTTCTCGTGACCTAGTCGTCCTCGTCTTTTCTTC
TTCTTCTTCTATAAAACAATACCCAAAGACCTCTTCTTCTTCACAATTCAGATTTCAATTTCTCAAAATC
TTAAAAACTTTCTCTCAATTCTCTCTACCGTGATCAAGGTAAATTTCTGTGTTCCTTATTCTCTCAAAAT
CTTCGATTTTGTTTTCGTTCGATCCCAATTTCGTATATGTTCTTTGGTTTAGATTCTGTTAATCTTAGAT
CGAAGTCGATTTTCTGGGTTTGATCGTTAGATATCATCTTAATTCTCGATTAGGGTTTCATAGATATCAT
CCGATTTGTTCAAATAATTTGAGTTTTGTCGAATAATTACTCTTCGATTTGTGATTTCTATCTAGATCTG
GTGTTAGTTTCTAGTTTGTGCGATCGAATTTGTCGATTAATCTGAGTTTTTCTGATTAACAGACTAGAGT
TAACCGGGCTCAGGCCTGGCGCGCCACTAGTGGATCCGATGGTGTCTTCGATTCAATACGCAAACCGCCT
CTCCCCGCGCGTTGGCCGATTCATTAATGCAGCTGGCACGACAGGTTTCCCGACTGGAAAGCGGGCAGTG
AGCGCAACGCAATTAATGTGAGTTAGCTCACTCATTAGGCACCCCAGGCTTTACACTTTATGCTTCCGGC
TCGTATGTTGTGTGGAATTGTGAGCGGATAACAATTTCACACATACTAGAGAAAGAGGAGAAATACTAGA
TGGCTTCCTCCGAGGACGTTATCAAAGAGTTCATGCGTTTCAAAGTTCGTATGGAAGGTTCCGTTAACGG
TCACGAGTTCGAAATCGAAGGTGAAGGTGAAGGTCGTCCGTACGAAGGTACCCAGACCGCTAAACTGAAA
GTTACCAAAGGTGGTCCGCTGCCGTTCGCTTGGGACATCCTGTCCCCGCAGTTCCAGTACGGTTCCAAGG
CTTACGTTAAACACCCGGCTGACATCCCGGACTACCTGAAACTGTCCTTCCCGGAAGGTTTCAAATGGGA
ACGTGTTATGAACTTCGAGGACGGTGGTGTTGTTACCGTTACCCAGGACTCCTCCCTGCAAGACGGTGAG
TTCATCTACAAAGTTAAACTGCGTGGTACCAACTTCCCGTCCGACGGTCCGGTTATGCAGAAAAAAACGA
TGGGTTGGGAAGCATCCACCGAACGTATGTACCCGGAGGACGGTGCTCTGAAAGGTGAAATCAAAATGCG
TCTGAAACTGAAAGACGGTGGTCACTACGACGCTGAAGTTAAAACCACCTACATGGCTAAAAAACCGGTT
CAGCTGCCGGGTGCTTACAAAACCGACATCAAACTGGACATCACCTCCCACAACGAGGACTACACCATCG
TTGAACAGTACGAACGTGCTGAAGGTCGTCACTCCACCGGTGCTTAATAACGCTGATAGTGCTAGTGTAG
ATCGCTACTAGAGCCAGGCATCAAATAAAACGAAAGGCTCAGTCGAAAGACTGGGCCTTTCGTTTTATCT
GTTGTTTGTCGGTGAACGCTCTCTACTAGAGTCACACTGGCTCACCTTCGGGTGGGCCTTTCTGCGTTTA
TAGAAGACACTGGACCCGGGGTGAGCAAGGGCGAGGAGGATAACATGGCCATCATCAAGGAGTTCATGCG
CTTCAAGGTGCACATGGAGGGCTCCGTGAACGGCCACGAGTTCGAGATCGAGGGCGAGGGCGAGGGCCGC
CCCTACGAGGGCACCCAGACCGCCAAGCTGAAGGTGACCAAGGGTGGCCCCCTGCCCTTCGCCTGGGACA
TCCTGTCCCCTCAGTTCATGTACGGCTCCAAGGCCTACGTGAAGCACCCCGCCGACATCCCCGACTACTT
GAAGCTGTCCTTCCCCGAGGGCTTCAAGTGGGAGCGCGTGATGAACTTCGAGGACGGCGGCGTGGTGACC
GTGACCCAGGACTCCTCCCTGCAGGACGGCGAGTTCATCTACAAGGTGAAGCTGCGCGGCACCAACTTCC
CCTCCGACGGCCCCGTAATGCAGAAGAAAACGATGGGCTGGGAGGCCTCCTCCGAGCGGATGTACCCCGA
GGACGGCGCCCTGAAGGGCGAGATCAAGCAGAGGCTGAAGCTGAAGGACGGCGGCCACTACGACGCTGAG
GTCAAGACCACCTACAAGGCCAAGAAGCCCGTGCAGCTGCCCGGCGCCTACAACGTCAACATCAAGTTGG
ACATCACCTCCCACAACGAGGACTACACCATCGTGGAACAGTACGAACGCGCCGAGGGCCGCCACTCCAC
CGGCGGCATGGACGAGCTGTACAAGTCCGGGAGTGAGAACCTCTACTTCCAAGGCTCCATGGTGAGCAAG
GGCGAGGAGCTGTTCACCGGGGTGGTGCCCATCCTGGTCGAGCTGGACGGCGACGTAAACGGCCACAAGT
TCAGCGTGTCCGGCGAGGGCGAGGGCGATGCCACCTACGGCAAGCTGACCCTGAAGCTGATCTGCACCAC
CGGCAAGCTGCCCGTGCCCTGGCCCACCCTCGTGACCACCCTGGGCTACGGCCTGCAGTGCTTCGCCCGC
TACCCCGACCACATGAAGCAGCACGACTTCTTCAAGTCCGCCATGCCCGAAGGCTACGTCCAGGAGCGCA
CCATCTTCTTCAAGGACGACGGCAACTACAAGACCCGCGCCGAGGTGAAGTTCGAGGGCGACACCCTGGT
GAACCGCATCGAGCTGAAGGGCATCGACTTCAAGGAGGACGGCAACATCCTGGGGCACAAGCTGGAGTAC
AACTACAACAGCCACAACGTCTATATCACCGCCGACAAGCAGAAGAACGGCATCAAGGCCAACTTCAAGA
TCCGCCACAACATCGAGGACGGCGGCGTGCAGCTCGCCGACCACTACCAGCAGAACACCCCCATCGGCGA
CGGCCCCGTGCTGCTGCCCGACAACCACTACCTGAGCTACCAGTCCGCCCTGAGCAAAGACCCCAACGAG
AAGCGCGATCACATGGTCCTGCTGGAGTTCGTGACCGCCGCCGGGATCACTCTCGGCATGGACGAGCTGT
ACAAGTAAGAGCTCATATGAAGATGAAGATGAAATATTTGGTGTGTCAAATAAATAGCTTGTGTGCTTAA
GTTTGTGTTTTTTTCTTGGCTTGTTGTGTTATGAATTTGTGGCTTTTTCTAATATTAAATGAATGTAAGA
TCTCATTATAATGAATAAACAAATGTTTCTATAATCCATTGTGAATGTTTTGTTGGATCTCTTCTGCAGC
ATATAACTACTGTATGTGCTATGGTATGGACTATGGAATATGATTAAAGATAAGGAATTCAGATCGGCTG
AGTGGCTCCTTCAACGTTGCGGTTCTGTCAGTTCCAAACGTAAAACGGCTTGTCCCGCGTCATCGGCGGG
GGTCATAACGTGACTCCCTTAATTCTCCGCTCATGATCAGATTGTCGTTTCCCGCCTTCAGTTTAAACTA
TCAGTGTTTGACAGGATATATTGGCGGGTAAACTAAGTCGCTGTATGTGTTTGTTTGAGATCTCATGTGA
GCAAAAGGCCAGCAAAAGGCCAGGAACCGTAAAAAGGCCGCGTTGCTGGCGTTTTTCCATAGGCTCCGCC
CCCCTGACGAGCATCACAAAAATCGACGCTCAAGTCAGAGGTGGCGAAACCCGACAGGACTATAAAGATA
CCAGGCGTTTCCCCCTGGAAGCTCCCTCGTGCGCTCTCCTGTTCCGACCCTGCCGCTTACCGGATACCTG
TCCGCCTTTCTCCCTTCGGGAAGCGTGGCGCTTTCTCATAGCTCACGCTGTAGGTATCTCAGTTCGGTGT
AGGTCGTTCGCTCCAAGCTGGGCTGTGTGCACGAACCCCCCGTTCAGCCCGACCGCTGCGCCTTATCCGG
TAACTATCGTCTTGAGTCCAACCCGGTAAGACACGACTTATCGCCACTGGCAGCAGCCACTGGTAACAGG
ATTAGCAGAGCGAGGTATGTAGGCGGTGCTACAGAGTTCTTGAAGTGGTGGCCTAACTACGGCTACACTA
GAAGAACAGTATTTGGTATCTGCGCTCTGCTGAAGCCAGTTACCTTCGGAAGAAGAGTTGGTAGCTCTTG
ATCCGGCAAACAAACCACCGCTGGTAGCGGTGGTTTTTTTGTTTGCAAGCAGCAGATTACGCGCAGAAAA
AAAGGATCTCAAGAAGATCCTTTGATCTTTTCTACGGGGTCTGACGCTCAGTGGAACGAAAACTCACGTT
AAGGGATTTTGGTCATGAGATTATCAAAAAGGATCTTCACCTAGATCCTTTTAAATTAAAAATGAAGTTT
TAAATCAATCTAAAGTATATATGTGTAACATTGGTCTAGTGATTAGAAAAACTCATCGAGCATCAAATGA
AACTGCAATTTATTCATATCAGGATTATCAATACCATATTTTTGAAAAAGCCGTTTCTGTAATGAAGGAG
AAAACTCACCGAGGCAGTTCCATAGGATGGCAAGATCCTGGTATCGGTCTGCGATTCCGACTCGTCCAAC
ATCAATACAACCTATTAATTTCCCCTCGTCAAAAATAAGGTTATCAAGTGAGAAATCACCATGAGTGACG
ACTGAATCCGGTGAGAATGGCAAAAGTTTATGCATTTCTTTCCAGACTTGTTCAACAGGCCAGCCATTAC
GCTCGTCATCAAAATCACTCGCATCAACCAAACCGTTATTCATTCGTGATTGCGCCTGAGCGAGACGAAA
TACGCGATCGCTGTTAAAAGGACAATTACAAACAGGAATCGAATGCAACCGGCGCAGGAACACTGCCAGC
GCATCAACAATATTTTCACCTGAATCAGGATATTCTTCTAATACCTGGAATGCTGTTTTCCCTGGGATCG
CAGTGGTGAGTAACCATGCATCATCAGGAGTACGGATAAAATGCTTGATGGTCGGAAGAGGCATAAATTC
CGTCAGCCAGTTTAGTCTGACCATCTCATCTGTAACATCATTGGCAACGCTACCTTTGCCATGTTTCAGA
AACAACTCTGGCGCATCGGGCTTCCCATACAATCGGTAGATTGTCGCACCTGATTGCCCGACATTATCGC
GAGCCCATTTATACCCATATAAATCAGCATCCATGTTGGAATTTAATCGCGGCCTTGAGCAAGACGTTTC
CCGTTGAATATGGCTCATAACACCCCTTGTATTACTGTTTATGTAAGCAGACAGTTTTATTGTTCATGAT
GATATATTTTTATCTTGTGCAATGTAACATCAGAGATTTTGAGACACAACGTGGCTTTGTTGAATAAATC
GAACTTTTGCTGAGTTGAAGGATCAGATCACGCATCTTCCCGACAACGCAGACCGTTCCGTGGCAAAGCA
AAAGTTCAAAATCACCAACTGGTCCACCTACAACAA
Features (pLannotate 1.2.2; 19 found; start..end, strand, type, name):
     63..498     +  rep_origin     pSa ori: origin of replication from bacterial plasmid pSa
    625..647     +  misc_feature   LB T-DNA repeat: left border repeat from nopaline C58 T-DNA (truncated)
   1100..1816    -  CDS            EGFP: EGFP is a basic (constitutively fluorescent) green fluorescent protein published in 1996, derived from Aequorea victoria. It is reported to be a rapidly-maturing weak dimer with moderate acid sensitivity.
   1817..2533    -  CDS            OLEO2_BRANA: Experimental evidence at protein level: Swiss-Prot protein existence level 1. May have a structural role to stabilize the lipid body during desiccation of the seed by preventing coalescence of the oil. Probably interacts with both lipid and phospholipid moieties of lipid bodies. May also provide recognition signals for specific lipase anchorage in lipolysis during seedling growth. From Brassica napus (Rape).
   3694..3781    +  CDS            lacI (fragment): lac repressor; lacI; The lac repressor binds to the lac operator to inhibit transcription in E. coli. This inhibition can be relieved by adding lactose or isopropyl-β-D-thiogalactopyranoside (IPTG).
   3794..3815    +  protein_bind   CAP binding site: CAP binding activates transcription in the presence of cAMP. E. coli catabolite activator protein
   3830..3860    +  promoter       lac promoter: promoter for the E. coli lac operon
   3868..3884    +  protein_bind   lac operator: The lac repressor binds to the lac operator to inhibit transcription in E. coli. This inhibition can be relieved by adding lactose or isopropyl-β-D-thiogalactopyranoside (IPTG). lac repressor encoded by lacI
   3920..4594    +  CDS            mRFP1: mRFP1 is a basic (constitutively fluorescent) red fluorescent protein published in 2002, derived from Discosoma sp.. It is reported to be a somewhat slowly-maturing monomer with low acid sensitivity.
   4642..4713    +  terminator     rrnB T1 terminator: transcription terminator T1 from the E. coli rrnB gene
   4729..4756    +  terminator     T7Te terminator: phage T7 early transcription terminator
   4781..5485    +  CDS            mCherry: mCherry is a basic (constitutively fluorescent) red fluorescent protein published in 2004, derived from Discosoma sp.. It is reported to be a very rapidly-maturing monomer with low acid sensitivity.
   5519..6238    +  CDS            Venus: yellow fluorescent protein (YFP) with fast and efficient maturation (Nagai et al., 2002) mammalian codon-optimized
   6246..6494    +  terminator     HSP terminator: efficient transcription terminator from the Arabidopsis thaliana heat shock protein 18.2 gene (Nagaya et al., 2010)
   6505..6535    -  promoter       NOS promoter (fragment): nopaline synthase promoter
   6659..6683    +  misc_feature   RB T-DNA repeat: right border repeat from nopaline C58 T-DNA
   6774..7362    -  rep_origin     ori: high-copy-number ColE1/pMB1/pBR322/pUC origin of replication
   7533..8348    -  CDS            KanR: aminoglycoside phosphotransferase; aph(3')-Ia; confers resistance to kanamycin in bacteria or G418 (Geneticin®) in eukaryotes
   8533..58      +  CDS            TRA2_ECOLX (fragment) (across the origin): Protein predicted: Swiss-Prot protein existence level 4. Required for transposition of transposon Tn903. From Escherichia coli.
