[The description below was written by a language model from this plasmid's Addgene catalogue record and pLannotate feature annotations shown in this document.]
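Description:
pG20_mCherry_TEV_mVenus_FG is an empty plant expression backbone of 8,576 bp built on the pGreen2.0 binary vector. It is designed for expressing proteins of interest with a C-terminal mCherry-TEV-mVenus tag. In bacteria it is maintained at high copy through a ColE1/pUC-type origin and selected with kanamycin via an aph(3')-Ia gene. The pSa origin typical of pGreen vectors allows replication in Agrobacterium, where pGreen-type plasmids generally depend on a helper plasmid supplying the replicase. Nopaline-type left and right border repeats mark the T-DNA that is transferred into the plant genome.

Within the T-DNA, transgenic seeds are identified with the FAST-Green marker, annotated as an oleosin coding sequence fused in frame to EGFP. This fusion targets green fluorescence to seed oil bodies, so transformed seeds can be picked by eye without antibiotic or herbicide selection. The expression side carries a bacterial cassette consisting of the lac promoter and operator, mRFP1, and the rrnB T1 and T7Te terminators. It sits directly upstream of the tag, and its position suggests a visual dropout marker that is replaced when a gene is cloned in, although the record does not state this. Downstream lie mCherry and Venus, separated by a short gap that presumably holds the TEV protease site named in the tag, followed by the Arabidopsis HSP18.2 terminator. The plant promoter driving the fusion is not annotated, and the promoter for the oleosin-EGFP marker is likewise not identified.

According to the associated publication title, the vector supports a "catch and release" purification approach from plants. The GFP-derived mVenus moiety would be captured on a GFP-Trap-type matrix, and protease cleavage would then release the target protein, which presumably stays fused to mCherry.
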