Addgene plasmid #240673: pG20_mCherry_TEV_mVenus_FG
Purpose: (Empty Backbone) Expression plasmid for mCherry-TEV-mVenus-tagged proteins with FAST-Green transgenic seed selection
Depositing lab: Hans-Henning Kunz. Depositing organization: Ludwig-Maximilians-Universitaet Muenchen (LMU). Publication: Catch & Release-rapid cost-effective protein purification from plants using a DIY GFP-Trap-protease approach. Schwartz S, Engstler C, Muhlbauer S, Windenbach E, Wunder T, Kunz HH, Brandt B. Plant J. 2025 Nov;124(3):e70544. doi: 10.1111/tpj.70544. PubMed 41222448.
Backbone
  Vector backbone: pGreen2.0
  Backbone size (bp): 8576
  Vector type: Plant Expression
  Selectable markers: FAST-Green
  Tag / fusion protein: mCherry-TEV-mVenus (C terminal on backbone)
Growth in bacteria
  Bacterial resistance: Kanamycin, 50 μg/mL
  Growth temperature: 37°C
  Growth strain: DH5alpha
  Copy number: High Copy
Gene/Insert
  Gene/Insert name: None
  Tag / fusion protein: mCherry-TEV-mVenus (C terminal on backbone)
Terms and licenses: Academic/Nonprofit Terms; Industry Terms: Not Available to Industry
How to cite: pG20_mCherry_TEV_mVenus_FG was a gift from Hans-Henning Kunz (Addgene plasmid # 240673 ; http://n2t.net/addgene:240673 ; RRID:Addgene_240673)
